Addgene plasmid #108829: pBW2673_pCAG-PV1-FlpO-N374-L1-nMag-NLS-BGHpA
Purpose: Expresses N-terminus to aa374 of Flp recombinase fused to nMag CID
Depositing lab: Wilson Wong. Depositing organization: Boston University Main Campus. Publication: High-performance chemical- and light-inducible recombinases in mammalian cells and mice. Weinberg BH, Cho JH, Agarwal Y, Pham NTH, Caraballo LD, Walkosz M, Ortega C, Trexler M, Tague N, Law B, Benman WKJ, Letendre J, Beal J, Wong WW. Nat Commun. 2019 Oct 24;10(1):4845. doi: 10.1038/s41467-019-12800-7. PubMed 31649244.
Backbone
  Vector backbone: pCAGGS
  Vector type: Mammalian Expression, Cre/Lox, Synthetic Biology
Growth in bacteria
  Bacterial resistance: Ampicillin, 100 μg/mL
  Growth temperature: 37°C
  Growth strain: NEB Stable
  Copy number: High Copy
Gene/Insert
  Gene/Insert name: Flp recombinase fragment N-terminus to aa374
  Species: Synthetic
  Promoter: pCAG
  Tag / fusion protein: nMag,NLS (C terminal on insert)
  Cloning method: Restriction Enzyme; 5′ cloning site MluI (not destroyed); 3′ cloning site BspEI (not destroyed)
Terms and licenses: Academic/Nonprofit Terms; Industry Terms: Not Available to Industry
Depositor comments: Please visit https://www.biorxiv.org/content/10.1101/747121v1 for bioRxiv preprint.
How to cite: pBW2673_pCAG-PV1-FlpO-N374-L1-nMag-NLS-BGHpA was a gift from Wilson Wong (Addgene plasmid # 108829 ; http://n2t.net/addgene:108829 ; RRID:Addgene_108829)
