[The description below was written by a language model from this plasmid's Addgene catalogue record and pLannotate feature annotations shown in this document.]
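Description:
pBW2673_pCAG-PV1-FlpO-N374-L1-nMag-NLS-BGHpA is a mammalian expression plasmid built on the pCAGGS backbone that encodes one half of a split, light-inducible Flp recombinase. It is propagated in E. coli through a high-copy ColE1/pUC-type origin and selected with ampicillin via the β-lactamase gene. The backbone also carries an SV40 origin with an SV40 poly(A) signal, plus small lac operon remnants (lac promoter, operator, CAP site, lacI fragments) that have no evident role in the design.

Expression is driven by the CAG promoter, annotated here as its three standard parts: the CMV immediate-early enhancer, the chicken β-actin promoter and a chimeric β-actin/β-globin intron, which together give strong, broadly active transcription in mammalian cells. The open reading frame begins with a fragment of mouse codon-optimised FLPo running from the N-terminus to amino acid 374. According to the catalogue fields and the plasmid name, this is joined through a linker (L1) to nMag and a C-terminal nuclear localisation signal. These fusion parts are not individually annotated, but they presumably occupy the unannotated stretch between the FLPo fragment and the bGH poly(A) signal that terminates the transcript. Residual rabbit β-globin sequence and its poly(A) signal from pCAGGS lie downstream. The "PV1" element in the name is not explained in the record.

nMag is one partner of the Magnet blue-light-dependent heterodimerising pair. The truncated recombinase fragment should therefore be inactive by itself and is intended to be co-expressed with a complementary C-terminal Flp fragment fused to the matching partner. Dimerisation would then reconstitute Flp activity at FRT sites, allowing inducible control of recombination in mammalian cells.
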