Features (pLannotate 1.2.2; 19 found; start..end, strand, type, name):
     46..62      -  protein_bind   lac operator: The lac repressor binds to the lac operator to inhibit transcription in E. coli. This inhibition can be relieved by adding lactose or isopropyl-β-D-thiogalactopyranoside (IPTG). lac repressor encoded by lacI
     70..100     -  promoter       lac promoter: promoter for the E. coli lac operon
    115..136     -  protein_bind   CAP binding site: CAP binding activates transcription in the presence of cAMP. E. coli catabolite activator protein
    149..188     -  CDS            lacI (fragment): lac repressor; lacI; The lac repressor binds to the lac operator to inhibit transcription in E. coli. This inhibition can be relieved by adding lactose or isopropyl-β-D-thiogalactopyranoside (IPTG).
    195..217     +  promoter       SV40 promoter (fragment): SV40 enhancer and early promoter
    221..355     +  rep_origin     SV40 ori: SV40 origin of replication
    375..509     +  polyA_signal   SV40 poly(A) signal: SV40 polyadenylation signal
    511..565     -  CDS            lacI (fragment): lac repressor; lacI; The lac repressor binds to the lac operator to inhibit transcription in E. coli. This inhibition can be relieved by adding lactose or isopropyl-β-D-thiogalactopyranoside (IPTG).
    748..1336    -  rep_origin     ori: high-copy-number ColE1/pMB1/pBR322/pUC origin of replication
   1507..2367    -  CDS            AmpR: β-lactamase; bla; confers resistance to ampicillin, carbenicillin, and related antibiotics
   2368..2472    -  promoter       AmpR promoter: bla
   2503..2882    +  enhancer       CMV enhancer: human cytomegalovirus immediate early enhancer
   2884..3159    +  promoter       chicken β-actin promoter: No description available
   3160..4175    +  intron         chimeric intron: chimera between introns from chicken β-actin and rabbit β-globin
   4310..5431    +  CDS            FLPo (fragment): nuclear-targeted site-specific recombinase FLPo is a mouse codon-optimized fusion between the SV40 nuclear localization signal and a thermostable version of the Saccharomyces cerevisiae site-specific recombinase FLP. Recombination occurs at FRT sequences.
   5954..6178    +  polyA_signal   bGH poly(A) signal: bovine growth hormone polyadenylation signal
   6182..6203    +  promoter       SV40 promoter (fragment): SV40 enhancer and early promoter
   6341..6412    +  CDS            HBB (fragment): HBB_PONPY - Experimental evidence at transcript level: Swiss-Prot protein existence level 2. Involved in oxygen transport from the lung to the various peripheral tissues. From Pongo pygmaeus (Bornean orangutan).
   6483..6538    +  polyA_signal   β-globin poly(A) signal: rabbit β-globin polyadenylation signal (Gil and Proudfoot, 1987)
>Addgene plasmid #108829 | pBW2673_pCAG-PV1-FlpO-N374-L1-nMag-NLS-BGHpA | depositor full sequence | sequence record 205110 | Full Sequence
CCCAAGCTTGGCGTAATCATGGTCATAGCTGTTTCCTGTGTGAAATTGTTATCCGCTCACAATTCCACAC
AACATACGAGCCGGAAGCATAAAGTGTAAAGCCTGGGGTGCCTAATGAGTGAGCTAACTCACATTAATTG
CGTTGCGCTCACTGCCCGCTTTCCAGTCGGGAAACCTGTCGTGCCAGCGGATCCGCATCTCAATTAGTCA
GCAACCATAGTCCCGCCCCTAACTCCGCCCAGTTCCGCCCATTCTCCGCCCCATGGCTGACTAATTTTTT
TTATTTATGCAGAGGCCGAGGCCGCCTCGGCCTCTGAGCTATTCCAGAAGTAGTGAGGAGGCTTTTTTGG
AGGCCTAGGCTTTTGCAAAAAGCTAACTTGTTTATTGCAGCTTATAATGGTTACAAATAAAGCAATAGCA
TCACAAATTTCACAAATAAAGCATTTTTTTCACTGCATTCTAGTTGTGGTTTGTCCAAACTCATCAATGT
ATCTTATCATGTCTGGATCCGCTGCATTAATGAATCGGCCAACGCGCGGGGAGAGGCGGTTTGCGTATTG
GGCGCTCTTCCGCTTCCTCGCTCACTGACTCGCTGCGCTCGGTCGTTCGGCTGCGGCGAGCGGTATCAGC
TCACTCAAAGGCGGTAATACGGTTATCCACAGAATCAGGGGATAACGCAGGAAAGAACATGTGAGCAAAA
GGCCAGCAAAAGGCCAGGAACCGTAAAAAGGCCGCGTTGCTGGCGTTTTTCCATAGGCTCCGCCCCCCTG
ACGAGCATCACAAAAATCGACGCTCAAGTCAGAGGTGGCGAAACCCGACAGGACTATAAAGATACCAGGC
GTTTCCCCCTGGAAGCTCCCTCGTGCGCTCTCCTGTTCCGACCCTGCCGCTTACCGGATACCTGTCCGCC
TTTCTCCCTTCGGGAAGCGTGGCGCTTTCTCATAGCTCACGCTGTAGGTATCTCAGTTCGGTGTAGGTCG
TTCGCTCCAAGCTGGGCTGTGTGCACGAACCCCCCGTTCAGCCCGACCGCTGCGCCTTATCCGGTAACTA
TCGTCTTGAGTCCAACCCGGTAAGACACGACTTATCGCCACTGGCAGCAGCCACTGGTAACAGGATTAGC
AGAGCGAGGTATGTAGGCGGTGCTACAGAGTTCTTGAAGTGGTGGCCTAACTACGGCTACACTAGAAGAA
CAGTATTTGGTATCTGCGCTCTGCTGAAGCCAGTTACCTTCGGAAAAAGAGTTGGTAGCTCTTGATCCGG
CAAACAAACCACCGCTGGTAGCGGTGGTTTTTTTGTTTGCAAGCAGCAGATTACGCGCAGAAAAAAAGGA
TCTCAAGAAGATCCTTTGATCTTTTCTACGGGGTCTGACGCTCAGTGGAACGAAAACTCACGTTAAGGGA
TTTTGGTCATGAGATTATCAAAAAGGATCTTCACCTAGATCCTTTTAAATTAAAAATGAAGTTTTAAATC
AATCTAAAGTATATATGAGTAAACTTGGTCTGACAGTTACCAATGCTTAATCAGTGAGGCACCTATCTCA
GCGATCTGTCTATTTCGTTCATCCATAGTTGCCTGACTCCCCGTCGTGTAGATAACTACGATACGGGAGG
GCTTACCATCTGGCCCCAGTGCTGCAATGATACCGCGAGACCCACGCTCACCGGCTCCAGATTTATCAGC
AATAAACCAGCCAGCCGGAAGGGCCGAGCGCAGAAGTGGTCCTGCAACTTTATCCGCCTCCATCCAGTCT
ATTAATTGTTGCCGGGAAGCTAGAGTAAGTAGTTCGCCAGTTAATAGTTTGCGCAACGTTGTTGCCATTG
CTACAGGCATCGTGGTGTCACGCTCGTCGTTTGGTATGGCTTCATTCAGCTCCGGTTCCCAACGATCAAG
GCGAGTTACATGATCCCCCATGTTGTGCAAAAAAGCGGTTAGCTCCTTCGGTCCTCCGATCGTTGTCAGA
AGTAAGTTGGCCGCAGTGTTATCACTCATGGTTATGGCAGCACTGCATAATTCTCTTACTGTCATGCCAT
CCGTAAGATGCTTTTCTGTGACTGGTGAGTACTCAACCAAGTCATTCTGAGAATAGTGTATGCGGCGACC
GAGTTGCTCTTGCCCGGCGTCAATACGGGATAATACCGCGCCACATAGCAGAACTTTAAAAGTGCTCATC
ATTGGAAAACGTTCTTCGGGGCGAAAACTCTCAAGGATCTTACCGCTGTTGAGATCCAGTTCGATGTAAC
CCACTCGTGCACCCAACTGATCTTCAGCATCTTTTACTTTCACCAGCGTTTCTGGGTGAGCAAAAACAGG
AAGGCAAAATGCCGCAAAAAAGGGAATAAGGGCGACACGGAAATGTTGAATACTCATACTCTTCCTTTTT
CAATATTATTGAAGCATTTATCAGGGTTATTGTCTCATGAGCGGATACATATTTGAATGTATTTAGAAAA
ATAAACAAATAGGGGTTCCGCGCACATTTCCCCGAAAAGTGCCACCTGGGTCGACATTGATTATTGACTA
GTTATTAATAGTAATCAATTACGGGGTCATTAGTTCATAGCCCATATATGGAGTTCCGCGTTACATAACT
TACGGTAAATGGCCCGCCTGGCTGACCGCCCAACGACCCCCGCCCATTGACGTCAATAATGACGTATGTT
CCCATAGTAACGCCAATAGGGACTTTCCATTGACGTCAATGGGTGGAGTATTTACGGTAAACTGCCCACT
TGGCAGTACATCAAGTGTATCATATGCCAAGTACGCCCCCTATTGACGTCAATGACGGTAAATGGCCCGC
CTGGCATTATGCCCAGTACATGACCTTATGGGACTTTCCTACTTGGCAGTACATCTACGTATTAGTCATC
GCTATTACCATGGTCGAGGTGAGCCCCACGTTCTGCTTCACTCTCCCCATCTCCCCCCCCTCCCCACCCC
CAATTTTGTATTTATTTATTTTTTAATTATTTTGTGCAGCGATGGGGGCGGGGGGGGGGGGGGCGCGCGC
CAGGCGGGGCGGGGCGGGGCGAGGGGCGGGGCGGGGCGAGGCGGAAAGGTGCGGCGGCAGCCAATCAGAG
CGGCGCGCTCCGAAAGTTTCCTTTTATGGCGAGGCGGCGGCGGCGGCGGCCCTATAAAAAGCGAAGCGCG
CGGCGGGCGGGAGTCGCTGCGTTGCCTTCGCCCCGTGCCCCGCTCCGCGCCGCCTCGCGCCGCCCGCCCC
GGCTCTGACTGACCGCGTTACTCCCACAGGTGAGCGGGCGGGACGGCCCTTCTCCTCCGGGCTGTAATTA
GCGCTTGGTTTAATGACGGCTCGTTTCTTTTCTGTGGCTGCGTGAAAGCCTTAAAGGGCTCCGGGAGGGC
CCTTTGTGCGGGGGGGAGCGGCTCGGGGGGTGCGTGCGTGTGTGTGTGCGTGGGGAGCGCCGCGTGCGGC
TCCGCGCTGCCCGGCGGCTGTGAGCGCTGCGGGCGCGGCGCGGGGCTTTGTGCGCTCCGCAGTGTGCGCG
AGGGGAGCGCGGCCGGGGGCGGTGCCCCGCGGTGCGGGGGGGGCTGCGAGGGGAACAAAGGCTGCGTGCG
GGGTGTGTGCGTGGGGGGGTGAGCAGGGGGTGTGGGCGCGGCGGTCGGGCTGTAACCCCCCCCTGCACCC
CCCTCCCCGAGTTGCTGAGCACGGCCCGGCTTCGGGTGCGGGGCTCCGTACGGGGCGTGGCGCGGGGCTC
GCCGTGCCGGGCGGGGGGTGGCGGCAGGTGGGGGTGCCGGGCGGGGCGGGGCCGCCTCGGGCCGGGGAGG
GCTCGGGGGAGGGGCGCGGCGGCCCCCGGAGCGCCGGCGGCTGTCGAGGCGCGGCGAGCCGCAGCCATTG
CCTTTTATGGTAATCGTGCGAGAGGGCGCAGGGACTTCCTTTGTCCCAAATCTGTGCGGAGCCGAAATCT
GGGAGGCGCCGCCGCACCCCCTCTAGCGGGCGCGGGGCGAAGCGGTGCGGCGCCGGCAGGAAGGAAATGG
GCGGGGAGGGCCTTCGTGCGTCGCCGCGCCGCCGTCCCCTTCTCCCTCTCCAGCCTCGGGGCTGTCCGCG
GGGGGACGGCTGCCTTCGGGGGGGACGGGGCAGGGCGGGGTTCGGCTTCTGGCGTGTGACCGGCGGCTCT
AGAGCCTCTGCTAACCATGTTCATGCCTTCTTCTTTTTCCTACAGCTCCTGGGCAACGTGCTGGTTATTG
TGCTGTCTCATCATTTTGGCAAAGAATTGATTAATTCGAGCGAAGGCGCGCCCATTACTCGCATCCATTC
TCAGGCTGTCTCGTCTCGTCTCGCACGCGTGCCGCCACCATGAGCCAGTTCGACATCCTGTGCAAGACCC
CCCCCAAGGTGCTGGTGCGGCAGTTCGTGGAGAGATTCGAGAGGCCCAGCGGCGAGAAGATCGCCAGCTG
TGCCGCCGAGCTGACCTACCTGTGCTGGATGATCACCCACAACGGCACCGCCATCAAGAGGGCCACCTTC
ATGAGCTACAACACCATCATCAGCAACAGCCTGAGCTTCGACATCGTGAACAAGAGCCTGCAGTTCAAGT
ACAAGACCCAGAAGGCCACCATCCTGGAGGCCAGCCTGAAGAAGCTGATCCCCGCCTGGGAGTTCACCAT
CATCCCTTACAACGGCCAGAAGCACCAGAGCGACATCACCGACATCGTGTCCAGCCTGCAGCTGCAGTTC
GAGAGCAGCGAGGAGGCCGACAAGGGCAACAGCCACAGCAAGAAGATGCTGAAGGCCCTGCTGTCCGAGG
GCGAGAGCATCTGGGAGATCACCGAGAAGATCCTGAACAGCTTCGAGTACACCAGCAGGTTCACCAAGAC
CAAGACCCTGTACCAGTTCCTGTTCCTGGCCACATTCATCAACTGCGGCAGGTTCAGCGACATCAAGAAC
GTGGACCCCAAGAGCTTCAAGCTGGTGCAGAACAAGTACCTGGGCGTGATCATTCAGTGCCTGGTGACCG
AGACCAAGACAAGCGTGTCCAGGCACATCTACTTTTTCAGCGCCAGAGGCAGGATCGACCCCCTGGTGTA
CCTGGACGAGTTCCTGAGGAACAGCGAGCCCGTGCTGAAGAGAGTGAACAGGACCGGCAACAGCAGCAGC
AACAAGCAGGAGTACCAGCTGCTGAAGGACAACCTGGTGCGCAGCTACAACAAGGCCCTGAAGAAGAACG
CCCCCTACCCCATCTTCGCTATCAAGAACGGCCCTAAGAGCCACATCGGCAGGCACCTGATGACCAGCTT
TCTGAGCATGAAGGGCCTGACCGAGCTGACAAACGTGGTGGGCAACTGGAGCGACAAGAGGGCCTCCGCC
GTGGCCAGGACCACCTACACCCACCAGATCACCGCCATCCCCGACCACTACTTCGCCCTGGTGTCCAGGT
ACTACGCCTACGACCCCATCAGCAAGGAGATGATCGCCCTGTCCGGAGGGTCTGGCTCCGGATCAAGTGG
TGGCAGCGGTACCCATACTCTTTATGCCCCCGGTGGATATGACATTATGGGATATCTGGACCAGATCGGC
AACCGGCCAAACCCGCAGGTGGAACTGGGCCCCGTGGATACATCCTGCGCCTTGATTCTTTGTGACCTGA
AACAGAAAGACACCCCGATAGTTTACGCGAGTGAAGCCTTCCTCTACATGACAGGTTACAGCAACGCAGA
GGTGCTGGGCCGGAATTGCCGGTTTCTGCAAAGCCCTGACGGCATGGTGAAGCCCAAGAGCACCCGGAAG
TACGTGGATAGTAACACAATCAATACTATGCGCAAGGCAATCGACAGGAATGCCGAGGTGCAGGTTGAAG
TAGTCAATTTTAAAAAGAATGGACAGCGATTTGTTAATTTCCTGACTATGATACCTGTTAGGGACGAAAC
AGGCGAGTATCGATACTCTATGGGATTCCAGTGCGAAACAGAACCCAAGAAAAAGCGGAAGGTGTGAGAA
TTCCTGTGCCTTCTAGTTGCCAGCCATCTGTTGTTTGCCCCTCCCCCGTGCCTTCCTTGACCCTGGAAGG
TGCCACTCCCACTGTCCTTTCCTAATAAAATGAGGAAATTGCATCGCATTGTCTGAGTAGGTGTCATTCT
ATTCTGGGGGGTGGGGTGGGGCAGGACAGCAAGGGGGAGGATTGGGAAGACAATAGCAGGCATGCTGGGG
ATGCGGTGGGCTCTATGGCTTCTGAGGCGGAAAGAACCAGCTGGGGCTCTAGGGGGTATCCCCACGCGCC
CTGTAGCGTGTACCGCTGGGAGTTCGTAGACGGAAACAAACGCAGAATCCAAGCGCGGCCGCCCAGGATA
CATAGATTACCACAACTCCGAGCCCTTCCACCGCTAGCGCACTCCTCAGGTGCAGGCTGCCTATCAGAAG
GTGGTGGCTGGTGTGGCCAATGCCCTGGCTCACAAATACCACTGAGATCTTTTTCCCTCTGCCAAAAATT
ATGGGGACATCATGAAGCCCCTTGAGCATCTGACTTCTGGCTAATAAAGGAAATTTATTTTCATTGCAAT
AGTGTGTTGGAATTTTTTGTGTCTCTCACTCGGAAGGACATATGGGAGGGCAAATCATTTAAAACATCAG
AATGAGTATTTGGTTTAGAGTTTGGCAACATATGCCCATATGCTGGCTGCCATGAACAAAGGTTGGCTAT
AAAGAGGTCATCAGTATATGAAACAGCCCCCTGCTGTCCATTCCTTATTCCATAGAAAAGCCTTGACTTG
AGGTTAGATTTTTTTTATATTTTGTTTTGTGTTATTTTTTTCTTTAACATCCCTAAAATTTTCCTTACAT
GTTTTACTAGCCAGATTTTTCCTCCTCTCCTGACTACTCCCAGTCATAGCTGTCCCTCTTCTCTTATGGA
GATCCCTCGACCTGCAG
