>Addgene plasmid #108829 | pBW2673_pCAG-PV1-FlpO-N374-L1-nMag-NLS-BGHpA | addgene partial sequence | sequence record 217817 | Addgene Partial NGS Result
TGCACCCCCCTCCCCGAGTTGCTGAGCACGGCCCGGCTTCGGGTGCGGGGCTCCGTACGGGGCGTGGCGC
GGGGCTCGCCGTGCCGGGCGGGGGGTGGCGGCAGGTGGGGGTGCCGGGCGGGGCGGGGCCGCCTCGGGCC
GGGGAGGGCTCGGGGGAGGGGCGCGGCGGCCCCCGGAGCGCCGGCGGCTGTCGAGGCGCGGCGAGCCGCA
GCCATTGCCTTTTATGGTAATCGTGCGAGAGGGCGCAGGGACTTCCTTTGTCCCAAATCTGTGCGGAGCC
GAAATCTGGGAGGCGCCGCCGCACCCCCTCTAGCGGGCGCGGGGCGAAGCGGTGCGGCGCCGGCAGGAAG
GAAATGGGCGGGGAGGGCCTTCGTGCGTCGCCGCGCCGCCGTCCCCTTCTCCCTCTCCAGCCTCGGGGCT
GTCCGCGGGGGGACGGCTGCCTTCGGGGGGGACGGGGCAGGGCGGGGTTCGGCTTCTGGCGTGTGACCGG
CGGCTCTAGAGCCTCTGCTAACCATGTTCATGCCTTCTTCTTTTTCCTACAGCTCCTGGGCAACGTGCTG
GTTATTGTGCTGTCTCATCATTTTGGCAAAGAATTGATTAATTCGAGCGAAGGCGCGCCCATTACTCGCA
TCCATTCTCAGGCTGTCTCGTCTCGTCTCGCACGCGTGCCGCCACCATGAGCCAGTTCGACATCCTGTGC
AAGACCCCCCCCAAGGTGCTGGTGCGGCAGTTCGTGGAGAGATTCGAGAGGCCCAGCGGCGAGAAGATCG
CCAGCTGTGCCGCCGAGCTGACCTACCTGTGCTGGATGATCACCCACAACGGCACCGCCATCAAGAGGGC
CACCTTCATGAGCTACAACACCATCATCAGCAACAGCCTGAGCTTCGACATCGTGAACAAGAGCCTGCAG
TTCAAGTACAAGACCCAGAAGGCCACCATCCTGGAGGCCAGCCTGAAGAAGCTGATCCCCGCCTGGGAGT
TCACCATCATCCCTTACAACGGCCAGAAGCACCAGAGCGACATCACCGACATCGTGTCCAGCCTGCAGCT
GCAGTTCGAGAGCAGCGAGGAGGCCGACAAGGGCAACAGCCACAGCAAGAAGATGCTGAAGGCCCTGCTG
TCCGAGGGCGAGAGCATCTGGGAGATCACCGAGAAGATCCTGAACAGCTTCGAGTACACCAGCAGGTTCA
CCAAGACCAAGACCCTGTACCAGTTCCTGTTCCTGGCCACATTCATCAACTGCGGCAGGTTCAGCGACAT
CAAGAACGTGGACCCCAAGAGCTTCAAGCTGGTGCAGAACAAGTACCTGGGCGTGATCATTCAGTGCCTG
GTGACCGAGACCAAGACAAGCGTGTCCAGGCACATCTACTTTTTCAGCGCCAGAGGCAGGATCGACCCCC
TGGTGTACCTGGACGAGTTCCTGAGGAACAGCGAGCCCGTGCTGAAGAGAGTGAACAGGACCGGCAACAG
CAGCAGCAACAAGCAGGAGTACCAGCTGCTGAAGGACAACCTGGTGCGCAGCTACAACAAGGCCCTGAAG
AAGAACGCCCCCTACCCCATCTTCGCTATCAAGAACGGCCCTAAGAGCCACATCGGCAGGCACCTGATGA
CCAGCTTTCTGAGCATGAAGGGCCTGACCGAGCTGACAAACGTGGTGGGCAACTGGAGCGACAAGAGGGC
CTCCGCCGTGGCCAGGACCACCTACACCCACCAGATCACCGCCATCCCCGACCACTACTTCGCCCTGGTG
TCCAGGTACTACGCCTACGACCCCATCAGCAAGGAGATGATCGCCCTGTCCGGAGGGTCTGGCTCCGGAT
CAAGTGGTGGCAGCGGTACCCATACTCTTTATGCCCCCGGTGGATATGACATTATGGGATATCTGGACCA
GATCGGCAACCGGCCAAACCCGCAGGTGGAACTGGGCCCCGTGGATACATCCTGCGCCTTGATTCTTTGT
GACCTGAAACAGAAAGACACCCCGATAGTTTACGCGAGTGAAGCCTTCCTCTACATGACAGGTTACAGCA
ACGCAGAGGTGCTGGGCCGGAATTGCCGGTTTCTGCAAAGCCCTGACGGCATGGTGAAGCCCAAGAGCAC
CCGGAAGTACGTGGATAGTAACACAATCAATACTATGCGCAAGGCAATCGACAGGAATGCCGAGGTGCAG
GTTGAAGTAGTCAATTTTAAAAAGAATGGACAGCGATTTGTTAATTTCCTGACTATGATACCTGTTAGGG
ACGAAACAGGCGAGTATCGATACTCTATGGGATTCCAGTGCGAAACAGAACCCAAGAAAAAGCGGAAGGT
GTGAGAATTCCTGTGCCTTCTAGTTGCCAGCCATCTGTTGTTTGCCCCTCCCCCGTGCCTTCCTTGACCC
TGGAAGGTGCCACTCCCACTGTCCTTTCCTAATAAAATGAGGAAATTGCATCGCATTGTCTGAGTAGGTG
TCATTCTATTCTGGGGGGTGGGGTGGGGCAGGACAGCAAGGGGGAGGATTGGGAAGACAATAGCAGGCAT
GCTGGGGATGCGGTGGGCTCTATGGCTTCTGAGGCGGAAAGAACCAGCTGGGGCTCTAGGGGGTATCCCC
ACGCGCCCTGTAGCGTGTACCGCTGGGAGTTCGTAGACGGAAACAAACGCAGAATCCAAGCGCGGCCGCC
CAGGATACATAGATTACCACAACTCCGAGCCCTTCCACCGCTAGCGCACTCCTCAGGTGCAGGCTGCCTA
TCAGAAGGTGGTGGCTGGTGTGGCCAATGCCCTGGCTCACAAATACCACTGAGATCTTTTTCCCTCTGCC
AAAAATTATGGGGACATCATGAAGCCCCTTGAGCATCTGACTTCTGGCTAATAAAGGAAATTTATTTTCA
TTGCAATAGTGTGTTGGAATTTTTTGTGTCTCTCACTCGGAAGGACATATGGGAGGGCAAATCATTTAAA
ACATCAGAATGAGTATTTGGTTTAGAGTTTGGCAACATATGCCCATATGCTGGCTGCCATGAACAAAGGT
TGGCTATAAAGAGGTCATCAGTATATGAAACAGCCCCCTGCTGTCCATTCCTTATTCCATAGAAAAGCCT
TGACTTGAGGTTAGATTTTTTTTATATTTTGTTTTGTGTTATTTTTTTCTTTAACATCCCTAAAATTTTC
CTTACATGTTTTACTAGCCAGATTTTTCCTCCTCTCCTGACTACTCCCAGTCATAGCTGTCCCTCTTCTC
TTATGGAGATCCCTCGACCTGCAGCCCAAGCTTGGCGTAATCATGGTCATAGCTGTTTCCTGTGTGAAAT
TGTTATCCGCTCACAATTCCACACAACATACGAGCCGGAAGCATAAAGTGTAAAGCCTGGGGTGCCTAAT
GAGTGAGCTAACTCACATTAATTGCGTTGCGCTCACTGCCCGCTTTCCAGTCGGGAAACCTGTCGTGCCA
GCGGATCCGCATCTCAATTAGTCAGCAACCATAGTCCCGCCCCTAACTCCGCCCAGTTCCGCCCATTCTC
CGCCCCATGGCTGACTAATTTTTTTTATTTATGCAGAGGCCGAGGCCGCCTCGGCCTCTGAGCTATTCCA
GAAGTAGTGAGGAGGCTTTTTTGGAGGCCTAGGCTTTTGCAAAAAGCTAACTTGTTTATTGCAGCTTATA
ATGGTTACAAATAAAGCAATAGCATCACAAATTTCACAAATAAAGCATTTTTTTCACTGCATTCTAGTTG
TGGTTTGTCCAAACTCATCAATGTATCTTATCATGTCTGGATCCGCTGCATTAATGAATCGGCCAACGCG
CGGGGAGAGGCGGTTTGCGTATTGGGCGCTCTTCCGCTTCCTCGCTCACTGACTCGCTGCGCTCGGTCGT
TCGGCTGCGGCGAGCGGTATCAGCTCACTCAAAGGCGGTAATACGGTTATCCACAGAATCAGGGGATAAC
GCAGGAAAGAACATGTGAGCAAAAGGCCAGCAAAAGGCCAGGAACCGTAAAAAGGCCGCGTTGCTGGCGT
TTTTCCATAGGCTCCGCCCCCCTGACGAGCATCACAAAAATCGACGCTCAAGTCAGAGGTGGCGAAACCC
GACAGGACTATAAAGATACCAGGCGTTTCCCCCTGGAAGCTCCCTCGTGCGCTCTCCTGTTCCGACCCTG
CCGCTTACCGGATACCTGTCCGCCTTTCTCCCTTCGGGAAGCGTGGCGCTTTCTCATAGCTCACGCTGTA
GGTATCTCAGTTCGGTGTAGGTCGTTCGCTCCAAGCTGGGCTGTGTGCACGAACCCCCCGTTCAGCCCGA
CCGCTGCGCCTTATCCGGTAACTATCGTCTTGAGTCCAACCCGGTAAGACACGACTTATCGCCACTGGCA
GCAGCCACTGGTAACAGGATTAGCAGAGCGAGGTATGTAGGCGGTGCTACAGAGTTCTTGAAGTGGTGGC
CTAACTACGGCTACACTAGAAGAACAGTATTTGGTATCTGCGCTCTGCTGAAGCCAGTTACCTTCGGAAA
AAGAGTTGGTAGCTCTTGATCCGGCAAACAAACCACCGCTGGTAGCGGTGGTTTTTTTGTTTGCAAGCAG
CAGATTACGCGCAGAAAAAAAGGATCTCAAGAAGATCCTTTGATCTTTTCTACGGGGTCTGACGCTCAGT
GGAACGAAAACTCACGTTAAGGGATTTTGGTCATGAGATTATCAAAAAGGATCTTCACCTAGATCCTTTT
AAATTAAAAATGAAGTTTTAAATCAATCTAAAGTATATATGAGTAAACTTGGTCTGACAGTTACCAATGC
TTAATCAGTGAGGCACCTATCTCAGCGATCTGTCTATTTCGTTCATCCATAGTTGCCTGACTCCCCGTCG
TGTAGATAACTACGATACGGGAGGGCTTACCATCTGGCCCCAGTGCTGCAATGATACCGCGAGACCCACG
CTCACCGGCTCCAGATTTATCAGCAATAAACCAGCCAGCCGGAAGGGCCGAGCGCAGAAGTGGTCCTGCA
ACTTTATCCGCCTCCATCCAGTCTATTAATTGTTGCCGGGAAGCTAGAGTAAGTAGTTCGCCAGTTAATA
GTTTGCGCAACGTTGTTGCCATTGCTACAGGCATCGTGGTGTCACGCTCGTCGTTTGGTATGGCTTCATT
CAGCTCCGGTTCCCAACGATCAAGGCGAGTTACATGATCCCCCATGTTGTGCAAAAAAGCGGTTAGCTCC
TTCGGTCCTCCGATCGTTGTCAGAAGTAAGTTGGCCGCAGTGTTATCACTCATGGTTATGGCAGCACTGC
ATAATTCTCTTACTGTCATGCCATCCGTAAGATGCTTTTCTGTGACTGGTGAGTACTCAACCAAGTCATT
CTGAGAATAGTGTATGCGGCGACCGAGTTGCTCTTGCCCGGCGTCAATACGGGATAATACCGCGCCACAT
AGCAGAACTTTAAAAGTGCTCATCATTGGAAAACGTTCTTCGGGGCGAAAACTCTCAAGGATCTTACCGC
TGTTGAGATCCAGTTCGATGTAACCCACTCGTGCACCCAACTGATCTTCAGCATCTTTTACTTTCACCAG
CGTTTCTGGGTGAGCAAAAACAGGAAGGCAAAATGCCGCAAAAAAGGGAATAAGGGCGACACGGAAATGT
TGAATACTCATACTCTTCCTTTTTCAATATTATTGAAGCATTTATCAGGGTTATTGTCTCATGAGCGGAT
ACATATTTGAATGTATTTAGAAAAATAAACAAATAGGGGTTCCGCGCACATTTCCCCGAAAAGTGCCACC
TGGGTCGACATTGATTATTGACTAGTTATTAATAGTAATCAATTACGGGGTCATTAGTTCATAGCCCATA
TATGGAGTTCCGCGTTACATAACTTACGGTAAATGGCCCGCCTGGCTGACCGCCCAACGACCCCCGCCCA
TTGACGTCAATAATGACGTATGTTCCCATAGTAACGCCAATAGGGACTTTCCATTGACGTCAATGGGTGG
AGTATTTACGGTAAACTGCCCACTTGGCAGTACATCAAGTGTATCATATGCCAAGTACGCCCCCTATTGA
CGTCAATGACGGTAAATGGCCCGCCTGGCATTATGCCCAGTACATGACCTTATGGGACTTTCCTACTTGG
CAGTACATCTACGTATTAGTCATCGCTATTACCATGGTCGAGGTGAGCCCCACGTTCTGCTTCACTCTCC
CCATCTCCCCCCCCTCCCCACCCCCAATTTTGTATTTATTTATTTTTTAATTATTTTGTGCAGCGATGGG
GGCGG
